>Addgene plasmid #180411 | W118-1_hTGM6-Flag | addgene full sequence | sequence record 354005 | Addgene NGS Result
AGCGCACGAGGGAGCTTCCAGGGGGAAACGCCTGGTATCTTTATAGTCCTGTCGGGTTTCGCCACCTCTG
ACTTGAGCGTCGATTTTTGTGATGCTCGTCAGGGGGGCGGAGCCTATGGAAAAACGCCAGCAACGCGGCC
TTTTTACGGTTCCTGGCCTTTTGCTGGCCTTTTGCTCACATGTTCTTTCCTGCGTTATCCCCTGATTCTG
TGGATAACCGTATTACCGCCTTTGAGTGAGCTGATACCGCTCGCCGCAGCCGAACGACCGAGCGCAGCGA
GTCAGTGAGCGAGGAAGCGGAAGAGCGCCCAATACGCAAACCGCCTCTCCCCGCGCGTTGGCCGATTCAT
TAATGCAGCTGGCACGACAGGTTTCCCGACTGGAAAGCGGGCAGTGAGCGCAACGCAATTAATGTGAGTT
AGCTCACTCATTAGGCACCCCAGGCTTTACACTTTATGCTTCCGGCTCGTATGTTGTGTGGAATTGTGAG
CGGATAACAATTTCACACAGGAAACAGCTATGACCATGATTACGCCAAGCGCGCAATTAACCCTCACTAA
AGGGAACAAAAGCTGGAGCTGCAAGCTTAATGTAGTCTTATGCAATACTCTTGTAGTCTTGCAACATGGT
AACGATGAGTTAGCAACATGCCTTACAAGGAGAGAAAAAGCACCGTGCATGCCGATTGGTGGAAGTAAGG
TGGTACGATCGTGCCTTATTAGGAAGGCAACAGACGGGTCTGACATGGATTGGACGAACCACTGAATTGC
CGCATTGCAGAGATATTGTATTTAAGTGCCTAGCTCGATACATAAACGGGTCTCTCTGGTTAGACCAGAT
CTGAGCCTGGGAGCTCTCTGGCTAACTAGGGAACCCACTGCTTAAGCCTCAATAAAGCTTGCCTTGAGTG
CTTCAAGTAGTGTGTGCCCGTCTGTTGTGTGACTCTGGTAACTAGAGATCCCTCAGACCCTTTTAGTCAG
TGTGGAAAATCTCTAGCAGTGGCGCCCGAACAGGGACTTGAAAGCGAAAGGGAAACCAGAGGAGCTCTCT
CGACGCAGGACTCGGCTTGCTGAAGCGCGCACGGCAAGAGGCGAGGGGCGGCGACTGGTGAGTACGCCAA
AAATTTTGACTAGCGGAGGCTAGAAGGAGAGAGATGGGTGCGAGAGCGTCAGTATTAAGCGGGGGAGAAT
TAGATCGCGATGGGAAAAAATTCGGTTAAGGCCAGGGGGAAAGAAAAAATATAAATTAAAACATATAGTA
TGGGCAAGCAGGGAGCTAGAACGATTCGCAGTTAATCCTGGCCTGTTAGAAACATCAGAAGGCTGTAGAC
AAATACTGGGACAGCTACAACCATCCCTTCAGACAGGATCAGAAGAACTTAGATCATTATATAATACAGT
AGCAACCCTCTATTGTGTGCATCAAAGGATAGAGATAAAAGACACCAAGGAAGCTTTAGACAAGATAGAG
GAAGAGCAAAACAAAAGTAAGACCACCGCACAGCAAGCGGCCGCTGATCTTCAGACCTGGAGGAGGAGAT
ATGAGGGACAATTGGAGAAGTGAATTATATAAATATAAAGTAGTAAAAATTGAACCATTAGGAGTAGCAC
CCACCAAGGCAAAGAGAAGAGTGGTGCAGAGAGAAAAAAGAGCAGTGGGAATAGGAGCTTTGTTCCTTGG
GTTCTTGGGAGCAGCAGGAAGCACTATGGGCGCAGCGTCAATGACGCTGACGGTACAGGCCAGACAATTA
TTGTCTGGTATAGTGCAGCAGCAGAACAATTTGCTGAGGGCTATTGAGGCGCAACAGCATCTGTTGCAAC
TCACAGTCTGGGGCATCAAGCAGCTCCAGGCAAGAATCCTGGCTGTGGAAAGATACCTAAAGGATCAACA
GCTCCTGGGGATTTGGGGTTGCTCTGGAAAACTCATTTGCACCACTGCTGTGCCTTGGAATGCTAGTTGG
AGTAATAAATCTCTGGAACAGATTTGGAATCACACGACCTGGATGGAGTGGGACAGAGAAATTAACAATT
ACACAAGCTTAATACACTCCTTAATTGAAGAATCGCAAAACCAGCAAGAAAAGAATGAACAAGAATTATT
GGAATTAGATAAATGGGCAAGTTTGTGGAATTGGTTTAACATAACAAATTGGCTGTGGTATATAAAATTA
TTCATAATGATAGTAGGAGGCTTGGTAGGTTTAAGAATAGTTTTTGCTGTACTTTCTATAGTGAATAGAG
TTAGGCAGGGATATTCACCATTATCGTTTCAGACCCACCTCCCAACCCCGAGGGGACCCGACAGGCCCGA
AGGAATAGAAGAAGAAGGTGGAGAGAGAGACAGAGACAGATCCATTCGATTAGTGAACGGATCTCGACGG
TATCGGTTAACTTTTAAAAGAAAAGGGGGGATTGGGGGGTACAGTGCAGGGGAAAGAATAGTAGACATAA
TAGCAACAGACATACAAACTAAAGAATTACAAAAACAAATTACAAAATTCAAAATTTTATCGATAAGCTT
GGGAGTTCCGCGTTACATAACTTACGGTAAATGGCCCGCCTGGCTGACCGCCCAACGACCCCCGCCCATT
GACGTCAATAATGACGTATGTTCCCATAGTAACGCCAATAGGGACTTTCCATTGACGTCAATGGGTGGAG
TATTTACGGTAAACTGCCCACTTGGCAGTACATCAAGTGTATCATATGCCAAGTACGCCCCCTATTGACG
TCAATGACGGTAAATGGCCCGCCTGGCATTATGCCCAGTACATGACCTTATGGGACTTTCCTACTTGGCA
GTACATCTACGTATTAGTCATCGCTATTACCATGGTGATGCGGTTTTGGCAGTACATCAATGGGCGTGGA
TAGCGGTTTGACTCACGGGGATTTCCAAGTCTCCACCCCATTGACGTCAATGGGAGTTTGTTTTGGCACC
AAAATCAACGGGACTTTCCAAAATGTCGTAACAACTCCGCCCCATTGACGCAAATGGGCGGTAGGCGTGT
ACGGTGGGAGGTCTATATAAGCAGAGCTCGTTTAGTGAACCGTCAGATCGCCTGGAGACGCCATCCACGC
TGTTTTGACCTCCATAGAAGACACCGACTCTAGTCCAGTGTGGTGGAATTCTGCAGATATCAACAAGTTT
GTACAAAAAAGCAGGCTTCACCATGGCAGGGATCAGAGTCACCAAGGTGGACTGGCAGCGGTCGAGGAAT
GGCGCTGCCCACCACACCCAGGAGTACCCCTGCCCTGAGCTGGTGGTTCGCAGGGGCCAGTCGTTCAGCC
TCACGCTGGAGCTGAGCAGAGCCCTGGACTGTGAGGAGATCCTCATCTTCACGATGGAGACAGGACCCCG
GGCTTCTGAGGCCCTCCACACCAAAGCTGTGTTCCAGACATCGGAGCTGGAGCGGGGTGAGGGCTGGACA
GCAGCAAGGGAGGCTCAGATGGAGAAAACTCTGACCGTCAGTCTCGCCAGCCCTCCCAGTGCTGTCATTG
GCCGCTACCTGCTGAGCATCAGGCTTTCCTCTCACCGCAAACACAGCAACCGGAGGCTGGGCGAGTTTGT
TCTCCTTTTCAACCCATGGTGTGCAGAGGACGATGTGTTTCTGGCCTCAGAGGAGGAGAGACAGGAGTAC
GTGCTCAGCGACAGCGGCATCATCTTCCGAGGCGTGGAGAAGCACATACGAGCCCAGGGCTGGAACTACG
GGCAGTTTGAGGAGGACATCCTGAACATCTGCCTCTCCATCCTGGATCGAAGCCCCGGTCACCAAAACAA
CCCAGCCACCGACGTGTCCTGCCGCCACAACCCCATCTACGTCACCAGGGTCATCAGTGCCATGGTGAAC
AGCAACAACGACCGAGGTGTGGTGCAAGGACAGTGGCAGGGCAAGTACGGCGGCGGCACCAGCCCGCTGC
ACTGGCGCGGCAGCGTGGCCATTCTGCAGAAGTGGCTCAAGGGCAGGTACAAGCCAGTCAAGTACGGCCA
GTGCTGGGTCTTCGCCGGAGTCCTGTGCACAGTCCTCAGGTGCTTGGGGATAGCCACACGGGTCGTGTCC
AACTTCAACTCAGCCCACGACACAGACCAGAACCTGAGTGTGGACAAATACGTGGACTCCTTCGGGCGGA
CCCTGGAGGACCTGACAGAAGACAGCATGTGGAATTTCCATGTCTGGAATGAGAGCTGGTTTGCCCGGCA
GGACCTAGGCCCCTCTTACAATGGCTGGCAGGTTCTGGATGCCACCCCCCAGGAGGAGAGTGAAGGTGTG
TTCCGGTGCGGCCCAGCCTCAGTCACCGCCATCCGCGAGGGTGATGTGCACCTGGCTCACGATGGCCCCT
TCGTGTTTGCGGAGGTCAACGCCGACTACATCACCTGGCTGTGGCACGAGGATGAGAGCCGGGAGCGTGT
ATACTCAAACACGAAGAAGATTGGGAGATGCATCAGCACCAAGGCGGTGGGCAGTGACTCCCGCGTGGAC
ATCACTGACCTCTACAAGTATCCGGAAGGGTCCCGGAAAGAGAGGCAGGTGTACAGCAAGGCGGTGAACA
GGCTGTTCGGCGTGGAAGCCTCTGGAAGGAGAATCTGGATCCGCAGGGCTGGGGGTCGCTGTCTCTGGCG
TGACGACCTCCTGGAGCCTGCCACCAAGCCCAGCATCGCTGGCAAGTTCAAGGTGCTAGAGCCTCCCATG
CTGGGCCACGACCTGAGACTGGCCCTGTGCTTGGCCAACCTCACCTCCCGGGCCCAGCGGGTGAGGGTCA
ACCTGAGCGGTGCCACCATCCTCTATACCCGCAAGCCAGTGGCAGAGATCCTGCATGAATCCCACGCCGT
GAGGCTGGGGCCGCAAGAAGAGAAGAGAATCCCAATTACAATATCTTACTCTAAGTATAAAGAAGACCTG
ACAGAGGACAAGAAGATCCTGTTGGCTGCCATGTGCCTTGTCACCAAAGGAGAGAAGCTTCTGGTGGAGA
AGGACATTACTCTAGAGGACTTCATCACCATCAAGGTTCTGGGCCCAGCCATGGTGGGAGTGGCAGTTAC
AGTGGAAGTGACAGTAGTCAACCCCCTCATAGAGAGAGTGAAGGACTGTGCGCTGATGGTGGAGGGCAGC
GGCCTTCTCCAGGAACAGCTCAGCATCGACGTGCCTACCCTGGAGCCTCAGGAGAGGGCCTCAGTCCAGT
TTGACATCACCCCCTCCAAAAGTGGCCCAAGGCAGCTGCAGGTGGACCTTGTAAGCCCTCACTTCCCGGA
CATCAAGGGCTTTGTGATCGTCCATGTGGCCACTGCCAAGGGCGGCGACTACAAAGACGATGACGACAAG
TGAGACCCAGCTTTCTTGTACAAAGTGGTTGATATCCAGCACAGTGGCGGCCGCTCGACAATCAACCTCT
GGATTACAAAATTTGTGAAAGATTGACTGGTATTCTTAACTATGTTGCTCCTTTTACGCTATGTGGATAC
GCTGCTTTAATGCCTTTGTATCATGCTATTGCTTCCCGTATGGCTTTCATTTTCTCCTCCTTGTATAAAT
CCTGGTTGCTGTCTCTTTATGAGGAGTTGTGGCCCGTTGTCAGGCAACGTGGCGTGGTGTGCACTGTGTT
TGCTGACGCAACCCCCACTGGTTGGGGCATTGCCACCACCTGTCAGCTCCTTTCCGGGACTTTCGCTTTC
CCCCTCCCTATTGCCACGGCGGAACTCATCGCCGCCTGCCTTGCCCGCTGCTGGACAGGGGCTCGGCTGT
TGGGCACTGACAATTCCGTGGTGTTGTCGGGGAAGCTGACGTCCTTTCCATGGCTGCTCGCCTGTGTTGC
CACCTGGATTCTGCGCGGGACGTCCTTCTGCTACGTCCCTTCGGCCCTCAATCCAGCGGACCTTCCTTCC
CGCGGCCTGCTGCCGGCTCTGCGGCCTCTTCCGCGTCTTCGCCTTCGCCCTCAGACGAGTCGGATCTCCC
TTTGGGCCGCCTCCCCGCCTGGAATTCTACCGGGTAGGGGAGGCGCTTTTCCCAAGGCAGTCTGGAGCAT
GCGCTTTAGCAGCCCCGCTGGGCACTTGGCGCTACACAAGTGGCCTCTGGCCTCGCACACATTCCACATC
CACCGGTAGGCGCCAACCGGCTCCGTTCTTTGGTGGCCCCTTCGCGCCACCTTCTACTCCTCCCCTAGTC
AGGAAGTTCCCCCCCGCCCCGCAGCTCGCGTCGTGCAGGACGTGACAAATGGAAGTAGCACGTCTCACTA
GTCTCGTGCAGATGGACAGCACCGCTGAGCAATGGAAGCGGGTAGGCCTTTGGGGCAGCGGCCAATAGCA
GCTTTGCTCCTTCGCTTTCTGGGCTCAGAGGCTGGGAAGGGGTGGGTCCGGGGGCGGGCTCAGGGGCGGG
CTCAGGGGCGGGGCGGGCGCCCGAAGGTCCTCCGGAGGCCCGGCATTCTGCACGCTTCAAAAGCGCACGT
CTGCCGCGCTGTTCTCCTCTTCCTCATCTCCGGGCCTTTCGACCTGCAGCCCAAGCTTACCATGACCGAG
TACAAGCCCACGGTGCGCCTCGCCACCCGCGACGACGTCCCCAGGGCCGTACGCACCCTCGCCGCCGCGT
TCGCCGACTACCCCGCCACGCGCCACACCGTCGATCCGGACCGCCACATCGAGCGGGTCACCGAGCTGCA
AGAACTCTTCCTCACGCGCGTCGGGCTCGACATCGGCAAGGTGTGGGTCGCGGACGACGGCGCCGCGGTG
GCGGTCTGGACCACGCCGGAGAGCGTCGAAGCGGGGGCGGTGTTCGCCGAGATCGGCCCGCGCATGGCCG
AGTTGAGCGGTTCCCGGCTGGCCGCGCAGCAACAGATGGAAGGCCTCCTGGCGCCGCACCGGCCCAAGGA
GCCCGCGTGGTTCCTGGCCACCGTCGGCGTCTCGCCCGACCACCAGGGCAAGGGTCTGGGCAGCGCCGTC
GTGCTCCCCGGAGTGGAGGCGGCCGAGCGCGCCGGGGTGCCCGCCTTCCTGGAGACCTCCGCGCCCCGCA
ACCTCCCCTTCTACGAGCGGCTCGGCTTCACCGTCACCGCCGACGTCGAGGTGCCCGAAGGACCGCGCAC
CTGGTGCATGACCCGCAAGCCCGGTGCCTGACGCCCGCCCCACGACCCGCAGCGCCCGACCGAAAGGAGC
GCACGACCCCATGCATCTCGAGGGCCCGGTACCTTTAAGACCAATGACTTACAAGGCAGCTGTAGATCTT
AGCCACTTTTTAAAAGAAAAGGGGGGACTGGAAGGGCTAGCTCACTCCCAACGAAGACAAGATCTGCTTT
TTGCTTGTACTGGGTCTCTCTGGTTAGACCAGATCTGAGCCTGGGAGCTCTCTGGCTAACTAGGGAACCC
ACTGCTTAAGCCTCAATAAAGCTTGCCTTGAGTGCTTCAAGTAGTGTGTGCCCGTCTGTTGTGTGACTCT
GGTAACTAGAGATCCCTCAGACCCTTTTAGTCAGTGTGGAAAATCTCTAGCAGTAGTAGTTCATGTCATC
TTATTATTCAGTATTTATAACTTGCAAAGAAATGAATATCAGAGAGTGAGAGGAACTTGTTTATTGCAGC
TTATAATGGTTACAAATAAAGCAATAGCATCACAAATTTCACAAATAAAGCATTTTTTTCACTGCATTCT
AGTTGTGGTTTGTCCAAACTCATCAATGTATCTTATCATGTCTGGCTCTAGCTATCCCGCCCCTAACTCC
GCCCATCCCGCCCCTAACTCCGCCCAGTTCCGCCCATTCTCCGCCCCATGGCTGACTAATTTTTTTTATT
TATGCAGAGGCCGAGGCCGCCTCGGCCTCTGAGCTATTCCAGAAGTAGTGAGGAGGCTTTTTTGGAGGCC
TAGGGACGTACCCAATTCGCCCTATAGTGAGTCGTATTACGCGCGCTCACTGGCCGTCGTTTTACAACGT
CGTGACTGGGAAAACCCTGGCGTTACCCAACTTAATCGCCTTGCAGCACATCCCCCTTTCGCCAGCTGGC
GTAATAGCGAAGAGGCCCGCACCGATCGCCCTTCCCAACAGTTGCGCAGCCTGAATGGCGAATGGG
[124 nt withheld, positions 8047-8170]
C
[91 nt withheld, positions 8172-8262]
A
[49 nt withheld, positions 8264-8312]
CCTTTGACGTTGGAGTCCACGTTCTTT
[37 nt withheld, positions 8340-8376]
ACCCTATCTCGGTCTATTCTTTTGATTTATAAGGGATTTTGCCGATTTCGGCCTATTGGTTAAAAAATGA
GCTGATTTAACAAAAATTTAACGCGAATTTTAACAAAATATTAACGCTTACAATTTAGGTGGCACTTTTC
GGGGAAATGTGCGCGGAACCCCTATTTGTTTATTTTTCTAAATACATTCAAATATGTATCCGCTCATGAG
ACAATAACCCTGATAAATGCTTCAATAATATTGAAAAAGGAAGAGTATGAGTATTCAACATTTCCGTGTC
GCCCTTATTCCCTTTTTTGCGGCATTTTGCCTTCCTGTTTTTGCTCACCCAGAAACGCTGGTGAAAGTAA
AAGATGCTGAAGATCAGTTGGGTGCACGAGTGGGTTACATCGAACTGGATCTCAACAGCGGTAAGATCCT
TGAGAGTTTTCGCCCCGAAGAACGTTTTCCAATGATGAGCACTTTTAAAGTTCTGCTATGTGGCGCGGTA
TTATCCCGTATTGACGCCGGGCAAGAGCAACTCGGTCGCCGCATACACTATTCTCAGAATGACTTGGTTG
AGTACTCACCAGTCACAGAAAAGCATCTTACGGATGGCATGACAGTAAGAGAATTATGCAGTGCTGCCAT
AACCATGAGTGATAACACTGCGGCCAACTTACTTCTGACAACGATCGGAGGACCGAAGGAGCTAACCGCT
TTTTTGCACAACATGGGGGATCATGTAACTCGCCTTGATCGTTGGGAACCGGAGCTGAATGAAGCCATAC
CAAACGACGAGCGTGACACCACGATGCCTGTAGCAATGGCAACAACGTTGCGCAAACTATTAACTGGCGA
ACTACTTACTCTAGCTTCCCGGCAACAATTAATAGACTGGATGGAGGCGGATAAAGTTGCAGGACCACTT
CTGCGCTCGGCCCTTCCGGCTGGCTGGTTTATTGCTGATAAATCTGGAGCCGGTGAGCGTGGGTCTCGCG
GTATCATTGCAGCACTGGGGCCAGATGGTAAGCCCTCCCGTATCGTAGTTATCTACACGACGGGGAGTCA
GGCAACTATGGATGAACGAAATAGACAGATCGCTGAGATAGGTGCCTCACTGATTAAGCATTGGTAACTG
TCAGACCAAGTTTACTCATATATACTTTAGATTGATTTAAAACTTCATTTTTAATTTAAAAGGATCTAGG
TGAAGATCCTTTTTGATAATCTCATGACCAAAATCCCTTAACGTGAGTTTTCGTTCCACTGAGCGTCAGA
CCCCGTAGAAAAGATCAAAGGATCTTCTTGAGATCCTTTTTTTCTGCGCGTAATCTGCTGCTTGCAAACA
AAAAAACCACCGCTACCAGCGGTGGTTTGTTTGCCGGATCAAGAGCTACCAACTCTTTTTCCGAAGGTAA
CTGGCTTCAGCAGAGCGCAGATACCAAATACTGTTCTTCTAGTGTAGCCGTAGTTAGGCCACCACTTCAA
GAACTCTGTAGCACCGCCTACATACCTCGCTCTGCTAATCCTGTTACCAGTGGCTGCTGCCAGTGGCGAT
AAGTCGTGTCTTACCGGGTTGGACTCAAGACGATAGTTACCGGATAAGGCGCAGCGGTCGGGCTGAACGG
GGGGTTCGTGCACACAGCCCAGCTTGGAGCGAACGACCTACACCGAACTGAGATACCTACAGCGTGAGCT
ATGAGAAAGCGCCACGCTTCCCGAAGGGAGAAAGGCGGACAGGTATCCGGTAAGCGGCAGGGTCGGAACA
GGAG
Features (pLannotate 1.2.2; 30 found; start..end, strand, type, name):
    305..397     +  CDS            lacI (fragment): lac repressor; lacI; The lac repressor binds to the lac operator to inhibit transcription in E. coli. This inhibition can be relieved by adding lactose or isopropyl-β-D-thiogalactopyranoside (IPTG).
    410..431     +  protein_bind   CAP binding site: CAP binding activates transcription in the presence of cAMP. E. coli catabolite activator protein
    446..476     +  promoter       lac promoter: promoter for the E. coli lac operon
    484..500     +  protein_bind   lac operator: The lac repressor binds to the lac operator to inhibit transcription in E. coli. This inhibition can be relieved by adding lactose or isopropyl-β-D-thiogalactopyranoside (IPTG). lac repressor encoded by lacI
    545..563     +  promoter       T3 promoter: promoter for bacteriophage T3 RNA polymerase
    591..817     +  promoter       RSV promoter: Rous sarcoma virus enhancer/promoter
    818..998     +  LTR            5' LTR (truncated): truncated 5' long terminal repeat (LTR) from HIV-1
   1045..1170    +  misc_feature   HIV-1 Ψ: packaging signal of human immunodeficiency virus type 1
   1154..1517    +  CDS            HIV-1 gag (fragment): gag protein from human immunodeficiency virus 1; gag
   1663..1896    +  misc_feature   RRE: The Rev response element (RRE) of HIV-1 allows for Rev-dependent mRNA export from the nucleus to the cytoplasm.
   2273..2373    +  CDS            Rev (fragment): human immunodeficiency virus 1 (HIV-1) Rev protein; rev; enhances nuclear export of unspliced and incompletely spliced viral mRNAs
   2392..2508    +  misc_feature   cPPT/CTS: central polypurine tract and central termination sequence of HIV-1
   2531..2834    +  enhancer       CMV enhancer: human cytomegalovirus immediate early enhancer
   2835..3038    +  promoter       CMV promoter: human cytomegalovirus (CMV) immediate early promoter
   3143..3167    +  protein_bind   attB1: mutant version of attB; recombination site for the Gateway® BP reaction BP Clonase™
   3173..5290    +  CDS            TGM6: TGM3L_HUMAN - Also known as TGM3L. Experimental evidence at protein level: Swiss-Prot protein existence level 1. Catalyzes the cross-linking of proteins and the conjugation of polyamines to proteins. From Homo sapiens (Human).
   5325..5349    -  protein_bind   attB2: mutant version of attB; recombination site for the Gateway® BP reaction BP Clonase™
   5380..5968    +  misc_feature   WPRE: woodchuck hepatitis virus posttranscriptional regulatory element
   5982..6481    +  promoter       PGK promoter: mouse phosphoglycerate kinase 1 promoter
   6502..7101    +  CDS            PuroR: puromycin N-acetyltransferase; pac from Streptomyces alboniger; confers resistance to puromycin
   7169..7306    +  CDS            nef (fragment): NEF_HV1LA - Experimental evidence at protein level: Swiss-Prot protein existence level 1. Extracellular Nef protein targets CD4(+) T-lymphocytes for apoptosis by interacting with CXCR4 surface receptors. From Human immunodeficiency virus type 1 group M subtype B (isolate Lai) (HIV-1).
   7292..7472    +  LTR            5' LTR (truncated): truncated 5' long terminal repeat (LTR) from HIV-1
   7544..7665    +  polyA_signal   SV40 poly(A) signal: SV40 polyadenylation signal
   7705..7840    +  rep_origin     SV40 ori: SV40 origin of replication
   7861..7879    -  promoter       T7 promoter: promoter for bacteriophage T7 RNA polymerase
   7887..8042    +  CDS            lacZα (fragment): LacZα fragment of β-galactosidase; lacZ fragment
   8047..8475    +  rep_origin     f1 ori (sequence partly withheld): f1 bacteriophage origin of replication; arrow indicates direction of (+) strand synthesis
   8528..8632    +  promoter       AmpR promoter: bla
   8633..9493    +  CDS            AmpR: β-lactamase; bla; confers resistance to ampicillin, carbenicillin, and related antibiotics
   9664..122     +  rep_origin     ori (across the origin): high-copy-number ColE1/pMB1/pBR322/pUC origin of replication
