[The description below was written by a language model from this plasmid's Addgene catalogue record and pLannotate feature annotations shown in this document.]
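Description:
W118-1_hTGM6-Flag is a lentiviral mammalian expression plasmid built on the W118-1 backbone for delivering human transglutaminase 6 (TGM6) into cells by viral transduction. In bacteria it is maintained through a ColE1/pUC-type origin and selected with ampicillin via the β-lactamase gene. The catalogue lists it as low copy and grown in a recombination-tolerant strain, as is common for LTR-containing plasmids. An f1 origin, an SV40 origin and remnants of a lac/lacZα cloning region with T3 and T7 promoters are also annotated in the backbone.

The viral portion has a third-generation-style layout. An RSV promoter drives a truncated HIV-1 5' LTR, followed by the Ψ packaging signal with a partial gag sequence, the Rev response element for Rev-dependent nuclear export of the genomic RNA, and the cPPT/CTS element that aids nuclear import. A second truncated LTR, annotated by the software as a 5' LTR but positioned as the 3' LTR, is followed by an SV40 polyadenylation signal.

Between the LTRs, the CMV enhancer/promoter drives the TGM6 open reading frame, which was inserted by Gateway recombination and is flanked by attB1 and attB2 sites. The catalogue records a C-terminal Flag tag on the insert. The feature table does not annotate this tag separately, though there is a short gap between the end of the TGM6 annotation and attB2. A WPRE downstream enhances transcript expression, and a separate mouse PGK promoter drives puromycin N-acetyltransferase for selecting transduced cells.

The stated purpose is lentiviral transduction of Flag-tagged human TGM6. The construct was deposited in connection with work on transglutaminases as regulators of polyglutamine-expanded ataxin-1.
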