Addgene plasmid #180411: W118-1_hTGM6-Flag
Purpose: lentiviral transduction of human TGM6 (with a C-terminal Flag tag) gene
Depositing lab: Huda Zoghbi. Depositing organization: Baylor College of Medicine. Publication: Cross-species genetic screens identify transglutaminase 5 as a regulator of polyglutamine-expanded ataxin-1. Lee WS, Al-Ramahi I, Jeong HH, Jang Y, Lin T, Adamski CJ, Lavery LA, Rath S, Richman R, Bondar VV, Alcala E, Revelli JP, Orr HT, Liu Z, Botas J, Zoghbi HY. J Clin Invest. 2022 May 2;132(9). pii: 156616. doi: 10.1172/JCI156616. PubMed 35499073.
Backbone
  Vector backbone: W118-1
  Backbone size w/o insert (bp): 8015
  Vector type: Mammalian Expression, Lentiviral
  Selectable markers: Puromycin
Growth in bacteria
  Bacterial resistance: Ampicillin, 100 μg/mL
  Growth temperature: 37°C
  Growth strain: NEB Stable
  Copy number: Low Copy
Gene/Insert
  Gene/Insert name: TGM6
  Species: H. sapiens (human)
  Insert size (bp): 2151
  Entrez Gene: TGM6 (a.k.a. SCA35, TG6, TGM3L, TGY, dJ734P14.3)
  Promoter: CMV
  Tag / fusion protein: Flag (C terminal on insert)
  Cloning method: Gateway Cloning
  Sequencing primers: 5′ CMV forward; 3′ CATAGCGTAAAAGGAGCAACA
Terms and licenses: Academic/Nonprofit Terms; Industry Terms: Not Available to Industry
How to cite: W118-1_hTGM6-Flag was a gift from Huda Zoghbi (Addgene plasmid # 180411 ; http://n2t.net/addgene:180411 ; RRID:Addgene_180411)
