>Addgene plasmid #180411 | W118-1_hTGM6-Flag | depositor partial sequence | sequence record 350501 | TGM6-Flag
ATGGCAGGGATCAGAGTCACCAAGGTGGACTGGCAGCGGTCGAGGAATGGCGCTGCCCACCACACCCAGG
AGTACCCCTGCCCTGAGCTGGTGGTTCGCAGGGGCCAGTCGTTCAGCCTCACGCTGGAGCTGAGCAGAGC
CCTGGACTGTGAGGAGATCCTCATCTTCACGATGGAGACAGGACCCCGGGCTTCTGAGGCCCTCCACACC
AAAGCTGTGTTCCAGACATCGGAGCTGGAGCGGGGTGAGGGCTGGACAGCAGCAAGGGAGGCTCAGATGG
AGAAAACTCTGACCGTCAGTCTCGCCAGCCCTCCCAGTGCTGTCATTGGCCGCTACCTGCTGAGCATCAG
GCTTTCCTCTCACCGCAAACACAGCAACCGGAGGCTGGGCGAGTTTGTTCTCCTTTTCAACCCATGGTGT
GCAGAGGACGATGTGTTTCTGGCCTCAGAGGAGGAGAGACAGGAGTACGTGCTCAGCGACAGCGGCATCA
TCTTCCGAGGCGTGGAGAAGCACATACGAGCCCAGGGCTGGAACTACGGGCAGTTTGAGGAGGACATCCT
GAACATCTGCCTCTCCATCCTGGATCGAAGCCCCGGTCACCAAAACAACCCAGCCACCGACGTGTCCTGC
CGCCACAACCCCATCTACGTCACCAGGGTCATCAGTGCCATGGTGAACAGCAACAACGACCGAGGTGTGG
TGCAAGGACAGTGGCAGGGCAAGTACGGCGGCGGCACCAGCCCGCTGCACTGGCGCGGCAGCGTGGCCAT
TCTGCAGAAGTGGCTCAAGGGCAGGTACAAGCCAGTCAAGTACGGCCAGTGCTGGGTCTTCGCCGGAGTC
CTGTGCACAGTCCTCAGGTGCTTGGGGATAGCCACACGGGTCGTGTCCAACTTCAACTCAGCCCACGACA
CAGACCAGAACCTGAGTGTGGACAAATACGTGGACTCCTTCGGGCGGACCCTGGAGGACCTGACAGAAGA
CAGCATGTGGAATTTCCATGTCTGGAATGAGAGCTGGTTTGCCCGGCAGGACCTAGGCCCCTCTTACAAT
GGCTGGCAGGTTCTGGATGCCACCCCCCAGGAGGAGAGTGAAGGTGTGTTCCGGTGCGGCCCAGCCTCAG
TCACCGCCATCCGCGAGGGTGATGTGCACCTGGCTCACGATGGCCCCTTCGTGTTTGCGGAGGTCAACGC
CGACTACATCACCTGGCTGTGGCACGAGGATGAGAGCCGGGAGCGTGTATACTCAAACACGAAGAAGATT
GGGAGATGCATCAGCACCAAGGCGGTGGGCAGTGACTCCCGCGTGGACATCACTGACCTCTACAAGTATC
CGGAAGGGTCCCGGAAAGAGAGGCAGGTGTACAGCAAGGCGGTGAACAGGCTGTTCGGCGTGGAAGCCTC
TGGAAGGAGAATCTGGATCCGCAGGGCTGGGGGTCGCTGTCTCTGGCGTGACGACCTCCTGGAGCCTGCC
ACCAAGCCCAGCATCGCTGGCAAGTTCAAGGTGCTAGAGCCTCCCATGCTGGGCCACGACCTGAGACTGG
CCCTGTGCTTGGCCAACCTCACCTCCCGGGCCCAGCGGGTGAGGGTCAACCTGAGCGGTGCCACCATCCT
CTATACCCGCAAGCCAGTGGCAGAGATCCTGCATGAATCCCACGCCGTGAGGCTGGGGCCGCAAGAAGAG
AAGAGAATCCCAATTACAATATCTTACTCTAAGTATAAAGAAGACCTGACAGAGGACAAGAAGATCCTGT
TGGCTGCCATGTGCCTTGTCACCAAAGGAGAGAAGCTTCTGGTGGAGAAGGACATTACTCTAGAGGACTT
CATCACCATCAAGGTTCTGGGCCCAGCCATGGTGGGAGTGGCAGTTACAGTGGAAGTGACAGTAGTCAAC
CCCCTCATAGAGAGAGTGAAGGACTGTGCGCTGATGGTGGAGGGCAGCGGCCTTCTCCAGGAACAGCTCA
GCATCGACGTGCCTACCCTGGAGCCTCAGGAGAGGGCCTCAGTCCAGTTTGACATCACCCCCTCCAAAAG
TGGCCCAAGGCAGCTGCAGGTGGACCTTGTAAGCCCTCACTTCCCGGACATCAAGGGCTTTGTGATCGTC
CATGTGGCCACTGCCAAGGGCGGCGACTACAAAGACGATGACGACAAGTGA
